>Addgene plasmid #113795 | pHOXC13.1.0-gDNA | depositor full sequence | sequence record 214756 | Full Sequence
TAGAGCTAGAAATAGCAAGTTAAAATAAGGCTAGTCCGTTATCAACTTGAAAAAGTGGCACCGAGTCGGT
GCTTTTTTGTTTTAGAGCTAGAAATAGCAAGTTAAAATAAGGCTAGTCCGTTTTTAGCGCGTGCGCCAAT
TCTGCAGACAAATGGCTCTAGAGGTACCCGTTACATAACTTACGGTAAATGGCCCGCCTGGCTGACCGCC
CAACGACCCCCGCCCATTGACGTCAATAGTAACGCCAATAGGGACTTTCCATTGACGTCAATGGGTGGAG
TATTTACGGTAAACTGCCCACTTGGCAGTACATCAAGTGTATCATATGCCAAGTACGCCCCCTATTGACG
TCAATGACGGTAAATGGCCCGCCTGGCATTGTGCCCAGTACATGACCTTATGGGACTTTCCTACTTGGCA
GTACATCTACGTATTAGTCATCGCTATTACCATGGTCGAGGTGAGCCCCACGTTCTGCTTCACTCTCCCC
ATCTCCCCCCCCTCCCCACCCCCAATTTTGTATTTATTTATTTTTTAATTATTTTGTGCAGCGATGGGGG
CGGGGGGGGGGGGGGGGCGCGCGCCAGGCGGGGCGGGGCGGGGCGAGGGGCGGGGCGGGGCGAGGCGGAG
AGGTGCGGCGGCAGCCAATCAGAGCGGCGCGCTCCGAAAGTTTCCTTTTATGGCGAGGCGGCGGCGGCGG
CGGCCCTATAAAAAGCGAAGCGCGCGGCGGGCGGGAGTCGCTGCGACGCTGCCTTCGCCCCGTGCCCCGC
TCCGCCGCCGCCTCGCGCCGCCCGCCCCGGCTCTGACTGACCGCGTTACTCCCACAGGTGAGCGGGCGGG
ACGGCCCTTCTCCTCCGGGCTGTAATTAGCTGAGCAAGAGGTAAGGGTTTAAGGGATGGTTGGTTGGTGG
GGTATTAATGTTTAATTACCTGGAGCACCTGCCTGAAATCACTTTTTTTCAGGTTGGACCGGTGCCACCA
TGGACTATAAGGACCACGACGGAGACTACAAGGATCATGATATTGATTACAAAGACGATGACGATAAGAT
GGCCCCAAAGAAGAAGCGGAAGGTCGGTATCCACGGAGTCCCAGCAGCCGACAAGAAGTACAGCATCGGC
CTGGACATCGGCACCAACTCTGTGGGCTGGGCCGTGATCACCGACGAGTACAAGGTGCCCAGCAAGAAAT
TCAAGGTGCTGGGCAACACCGACCGGCACAGCATCAAGAAGAACCTGATCGGAGCCCTGCTGTTCGACAG
CGGCGAAACAGCCGAGGCCACCCGGCTGAAGAGAACCGCCAGAAGAAGATACACCAGACGGAAGAACCGG
ATCTGCTATCTGCAAGAGATCTTCAGCAACGAGATGGCCAAGGTGGACGACAGCTTCTTCCACAGACTGG
AAGAGTCCTTCCTGGTGGAAGAGGATAAGAAGCACGAGCGGCACCCCATCTTCGGCAACATCGTGGACGA
GGTGGCCTACCACGAGAAGTACCCCACCATCTACCACCTGAGAAAGAAACTGGTGGACAGCACCGACAAG
GCCGACCTGCGGCTGATCTATCTGGCCCTGGCCCACATGATCAAGTTCCGGGGCCACTTCCTGATCGAGG
GCGACCTGAACCCCGACAACAGCGACGTGGACAAGCTGTTCATCCAGCTGGTGCAGACCTACAACCAGCT
GTTCGAGGAAAACCCCATCAACGCCAGCGGCGTGGACGCCAAGGCCATCCTGTCTGCCAGACTGAGCAAG
AGCAGACGGCTGGAAAATCTGATCGCCCAGCTGCCCGGCGAGAAGAAGAATGGCCTGTTCGGAAACCTGA
TTGCCCTGAGCCTGGGCCTGACCCCCAACTTCAAGAGCAACTTCGACCTGGCCGAGGATGCCAAACTGCA
GCTGAGCAAGGACACCTACGACGACGACCTGGACAACCTGCTGGCCCAGATCGGCGACCAGTACGCCGAC
CTGTTTCTGGCCGCCAAGAACCTGTCCGACGCCATCCTGCTGAGCGACATCCTGAGAGTGAACACCGAGA
TCACCAAGGCCCCCCTGAGCGCCTCTATGATCAAGAGATACGACGAGCACCACCAGGACCTGACCCTGCT
GAAAGCTCTCGTGCGGCAGCAGCTGCCTGAGAAGTACAAAGAGATTTTCTTCGACCAGAGCAAGAACGGC
TACGCCGGCTACATTGACGGCGGAGCCAGCCAGGAAGAGTTCTACAAGTTCATCAAGCCCATCCTGGAAA
AGATGGACGGCACCGAGGAACTGCTCGTGAAGCTGAACAGAGAGGACCTGCTGCGGAAGCAGCGGACCTT
CGACAACGGCAGCATCCCCCACCAGATCCACCTGGGAGAGCTGCACGCCATTCTGCGGCGGCAGGAAGAT
TTTTACCCATTCCTGAAGGACAACCGGGAAAAGATCGAGAAGATCCTGACCTTCCGCATCCCCTACTACG
TGGGCCCTCTGGCCAGGGGAAACAGCAGATTCGCCTGGATGACCAGAAAGAGCGAGGAAACCATCACCCC
CTGGAACTTCGAGGAAGTGGTGGACAAGGGCGCTTCCGCCCAGAGCTTCATCGAGCGGATGACCAACTTC
GATAAGAACCTGCCCAACGAGAAGGTGCTGCCCAAGCACAGCCTGCTGTACGAGTACTTCACCGTGTATA
ACGAGCTGACCAAAGTGAAATACGTGACCGAGGGAATGAGAAAGCCCGCCTTCCTGAGCGGCGAGCAGAA
AAAGGCCATCGTGGACCTGCTGTTCAAGACCAACCGGAAAGTGACCGTGAAGCAGCTGAAAGAGGACTAC
TTCAAGAAAATCGAGTGCTTCGACTCCGTGGAAATCTCCGGCGTGGAAGATCGGTTCAACGCCTCCCTGG
GCACATACCACGATCTGCTGAAAATTATCAAGGACAAGGACTTCCTGGACAATGAGGAAAACGAGGACAT
TCTGGAAGATATCGTGCTGACCCTGACACTGTTTGAGGACAGAGAGATGATCGAGGAACGGCTGAAAACC
TATGCCCACCTGTTCGACGACAAAGTGATGAAGCAGCTGAAGCGGCGGAGATACACCGGCTGGGGCAGGC
TGAGCCGGAAGCTGATCAACGGCATCCGGGACAAGCAGTCCGGCAAGACAATCCTGGATTTCCTGAAGTC
CGACGGCTTCGCCAACAGAAACTTCATGCAGCTGATCCACGACGACAGCCTGACCTTTAAAGAGGACATC
CAGAAAGCCCAGGTGTCCGGCCAGGGCGATAGCCTGCACGAGCACATTGCCAATCTGGCCGGCAGCCCCG
CCATTAAGAAGGGCATCCTGCAGACAGTGAAGGTGGTGGACGAGCTCGTGAAAGTGATGGGCCGGCACAA
GCCCGAGAACATCGTGATCGAAATGGCCAGAGAGAACCAGACCACCCAGAAGGGACAGAAGAACAGCCGC
GAGAGAATGAAGCGGATCGAAGAGGGCATCAAAGAGCTGGGCAGCCAGATCCTGAAAGAACACCCCGTGG
AAAACACCCAGCTGCAGAACGAGAAGCTGTACCTGTACTACCTGCAGAATGGGCGGGATATGTACGTGGA
CCAGGAACTGGACATCAACCGGCTGTCCGACTACGATGTGGACCATATCGTGCCTCAGAGCTTTCTGAAG
GACGACTCCATCGACAACAAGGTGCTGACCAGAAGCGACAAGAACCGGGGCAAGAGCGACAACGTGCCCT
CCGAAGAGGTCGTGAAGAAGATGAAGAACTACTGGCGGCAGCTGCTGAACGCCAAGCTGATTACCCAGAG
AAAGTTCGACAATCTGACCAAGGCCGAGAGAGGCGGCCTGAGCGAACTGGATAAGGCCGGCTTCATCAAG
AGACAGCTGGTGGAAACCCGGCAGATCACAAAGCACGTGGCACAGATCCTGGACTCCCGGATGAACACTA
AGTACGACGAGAATGACAAGCTGATCCGGGAAGTGAAAGTGATCACCCTGAAGTCCAAGCTGGTGTCCGA
TTTCCGGAAGGATTTCCAGTTTTACAAAGTGCGCGAGATCAACAACTACCACCACGCCCACGACGCCTAC
CTGAACGCCGTCGTGGGAACCGCCCTGATCAAAAAGTACCCTAAGCTGGAAAGCGAGTTCGTGTACGGCG
ACTACAAGGTGTACGACGTGCGGAAGATGATCGCCAAGAGCGAGCAGGAAATCGGCAAGGCTACCGCCAA
GTACTTCTTCTACAGCAACATCATGAACTTTTTCAAGACCGAGATTACCCTGGCCAACGGCGAGATCCGG
AAGCGGCCTCTGATCGAGACAAACGGCGAAACCGGGGAGATCGTGTGGGATAAGGGCCGGGATTTTGCCA
CCGTGCGGAAAGTGCTGAGCATGCCCCAAGTGAATATCGTGAAAAAGACCGAGGTGCAGACAGGCGGCTT
CAGCAAAGAGTCTATCCTGCCCAAGAGGAACAGCGATAAGCTGATCGCCAGAAAGAAGGACTGGGACCCT
AAGAAGTACGGCGGCTTCGACAGCCCCACCGTGGCCTATTCTGTGCTGGTGGTGGCCAAAGTGGAAAAGG
GCAAGTCCAAGAAACTGAAGAGTGTGAAAGAGCTGCTGGGGATCACCATCATGGAAAGAAGCAGCTTCGA
GAAGAATCCCATCGACTTTCTGGAAGCCAAGGGCTACAAAGAAGTGAAAAAGGACCTGATCATCAAGCTG
CCTAAGTACTCCCTGTTCGAGCTGGAAAACGGCCGGAAGAGAATGCTGGCCTCTGCCGGCGAACTGCAGA
AGGGAAACGAACTGGCCCTGCCCTCCAAATATGTGAACTTCCTGTACCTGGCCAGCCACTATGAGAAGCT
GAAGGGCTCCCCCGAGGATAATGAGCAGAAACAGCTGTTTGTGGAACAGCACAAGCACTACCTGGACGAG
ATCATCGAGCAGATCAGCGAGTTCTCCAAGAGAGTGATCCTGGCCGACGCTAATCTGGACAAAGTGCTGT
CCGCCTACAACAAGCACCGGGATAAGCCCATCAGAGAGCAGGCCGAGAATATCATCCACCTGTTTACCCT
GACCAATCTGGGAGCCCCTGCCGCCTTCAAGTACTTTGACACCACCATCGACCGGAAGAGGTACACCAGC
ACCAAAGAGGTGCTGGACGCCACCCTGATCCACCAGAGCATCACCGGCCTGTACGAGACACGGATCGACC
TGTCTCAGCTGGGAGGCGACAAAAGGCCGGCGGCCACGAAAAAGGCCGGCCAGGCAAAAAAGAAAAAGTA
AGAATTCCTAGAGCTCGCTGATCAGCCTCGACTGTGCCTTCTAGTTGCCAGCCATCTGTTGTTTGCCCCT
CCCCCGTGCCTTCCTTGACCCTGGAAGGTGCCACTCCCACTGTCCTTTCCTAATAAAATGAGGAAATTGC
ATCGCATTGTCTGAGTAGGTGTCATTCTATTCTGGGGGGTGGGGTGGGGCAGGACAGCAAGGGGGAGGAT
TGGGAAGAGAATAGCAGGCATGCTGGGGAGCGGCCGCAGGAACCCCTAGTGATGGAGTTGGCCACTCCCT
CTCTGCGCGCTCGCTCGCTCACTGAGGCCGGGCGACCAAAGGTCGCCCGACGCCCGGGCTTTGCCCGGGC
GGCCTCAGTGAGCGAGCGAGCGCGCAGCTGCCTGCAGGGGCGCCTGATGCGGTATTTTCTCCTTACGCAT
CTGTGCGGTATTTCACACCGCATA
[142 nt withheld, positions 5695-5836]
C
[141 nt withheld, positions 5838-5978]
CCTTTGACGTTGGAGTCCACGTTCTTT
[37 nt withheld, positions 6006-6042]
ACCCTATCTCGGGCTATTCTTTTGATTTATAAGGGATTTTGCCGATTTCGGCCTATTGGTTAAAAAATGA
GCTGATTTAACAAAAATTTAACGCGAATTTTAACAAAATATTAACGTTTACAATTTTATGGTGCACTCTC
AGTACAATCTGCTCTGATGCCGCATAGTTAAGCCAGCCCCGACACCCGCCAACACCCGCTGACGCGCCCT
GACGGGCTTGTCTGCTCCCGGCATCCGCTTACAGACAAGCTGTGACCGTCTCCGGGAGCTGCATGTGTCA
GAGGTTTTCACCGTCATCACCGAAACGCGCGAGACGAAAGGGCCTCGTGATACGCCTATTTTTATAGGTT
AATGTCATGATAATAATGGTTTCTTAGACGTCAGGTGGCACTTTTCGGGGAAATGTGCGCGGAACCCCTA
TTTGTTTATTTTTCTAAATACATTCAAATATGTATCCGCTCATGAGACAATAACCCTGATAAATGCTTCA
ATAATATTGAAAAAGGAAGAGTATGAGTATTCAACATTTCCGTGTCGCCCTTATTCCCTTTTTTGCGGCA
TTTTGCCTTCCTGTTTTTGCTCACCCAGAAACGCTGGTGAAAGTAAAAGATGCTGAAGATCAGTTGGGTG
CACGAGTGGGTTACATCGAACTGGATCTCAACAGCGGTAAGATCCTTGAGAGTTTTCGCCCCGAAGAACG
TTTTCCAATGATGAGCACTTTTAAAGTTCTGCTATGTGGCGCGGTATTATCCCGTATTGACGCCGGGCAA
GAGCAACTCGGTCGCCGCATACACTATTCTCAGAATGACTTGGTTGAGTACTCACCAGTCACAGAAAAGC
ATCTTACGGATGGCATGACAGTAAGAGAATTATGCAGTGCTGCCATAACCATGAGTGATAACACTGCGGC
CAACTTACTTCTGACAACGATCGGAGGACCGAAGGAGCTAACCGCTTTTTTGCACAACATGGGGGATCAT
GTAACTCGCCTTGATCGTTGGGAACCGGAGCTGAATGAAGCCATACCAAACGACGAGCGTGACACCACGA
TGCCTGTAGCAATGGCAACAACGTTGCGCAAACTATTAACTGGCGAACTACTTACTCTAGCTTCCCGGCA
ACAATTAATAGACTGGATGGAGGCGGATAAAGTTGCAGGACCACTTCTGCGCTCGGCCCTTCCGGCTGGC
TGGTTTATTGCTGATAAATCTGGAGCCGGTGAGCGTGGAAGCCGCGGTATCATTGCAGCACTGGGGCCAG
ATGGTAAGCCCTCCCGTATCGTAGTTATCTACACGACGGGGAGTCAGGCAACTATGGATGAACGAAATAG
ACAGATCGCTGAGATAGGTGCCTCACTGATTAAGCATTGGTAACTGTCAGACCAAGTTTACTCATATATA
CTTTAGATTGATTTAAAACTTCATTTTTAATTTAAAAGGATCTAGGTGAAGATCCTTTTTGATAATCTCA
TGACCAAAATCCCTTAACGTGAGTTTTCGTTCCACTGAGCGTCAGACCCCGTAGAAAAGATCAAAGGATC
TTCTTGAGATCCTTTTTTTCTGCGCGTAATCTGCTGCTTGCAAACAAAAAAACCACCGCTACCAGCGGTG
GTTTGTTTGCCGGATCAAGAGCTACCAACTCTTTTTCCGAAGGTAACTGGCTTCAGCAGAGCGCAGATAC
CAAATACTGTCCTTCTAGTGTAGCCGTAGTTAGGCCACCACTTCAAGAACTCTGTAGCACCGCCTACATA
CCTCGCTCTGCTAATCCTGTTACCAGTGGCTGCTGCCAGTGGCGATAAGTCGTGTCTTACCGGGTTGGAC
TCAAGACGATAGTTACCGGATAAGGCGCAGCGGTCGGGCTGAACGGGGGGTTCGTGCACACAGCCCAGCT
TGGAGCGAACGACCTACACCGAACTGAGATACCTACAGCGTGAGCTATGAGAAAGCGCCACGCTTCCCGA
AGGGAGAAAGGCGGACAGGTATCCGGTAAGCGGCAGGGTCGGAACAGGAGAGCGCACGAGGGAGCTTCCA
GGGGGAAACGCCTGGTATCTTTATAGTCCTGTCGGGTTTCGCCACCTCTGACTTGAGCGTCGATTTTTGT
GATGCTCGTCAGGGGGGCGGAGCCTATGGAAAAACGCCAGCAACGCGGCCTTTTTACGGTTCCTGGCCTT
TTGCTGGCCTTTTGCTCACATGTGAGGGCCTATTTCCCATGATTCCTTCATATTTGCATATACGATACAA
GGCTGTTAGAGAGATAATTGGAATTAATTTGACTGTAAACACAAAGATATTAGTACAAAATACGTGACGT
AGAAAGTAATAATTTCTTGGGTAGTTTGCAGTTTTAAAATTATGTTTTAAAATGGACTATCATATGCTTA
CCGTAACTTGAAAGTATTTCGATTTCTTGGCTTTATATATCTTGTGGAAAGGACGAAACACCCAAGCAGC
GGGTGGGTGGTCGTTT
Features (pLannotate 1.2.2; 18 found; start..end, strand, type, name):
     79..122     +  misc_RNA       gRNA scaffold (fragment): guide RNA scaffold for the Streptococcus pyogenes CRISPR/Cas9 system
    169..454     +  enhancer       CMV enhancer: human cytomegalovirus immediate early enhancer; contains an 18-bp deletion relative to the standard CMV enhancer
    456..733     +  promoter       chicken β-actin promoter: No description available
    734..962     +  intron         hybrid intron: hybrid between chicken β-actin (CBA) and minute virus of mice (MMV) introns (Gray et al., 2011)
   1100..2701    +  CDS            Cas9(N): N-terminal portion of Streptococcus pyogenes Cas9 (Zetsche et al., 2015)
   2702..5200    +  CDS            Cas9(C): C-terminal portion of Streptococcus pyogenes Cas9 (Zetsche et al., 2015)
   5201..5248    +  CDS            nucleoplasmin NLS: bipartite nuclear localization signal from nucleoplasmin
   5282..5393    +  polyA_signal   bGH poly(A) signal: bovine growth hormone polyadenylation signal
   5498..5638    +  repeat_region  AAV2 ITR: inverted terminal repeat of adeno-associated virus serotype 2 inverted
   5643..5694    -  misc_feature   bom (fragment): basis of mobility region from pBR322
   5713..6093    +  rep_origin     M13 ori (sequence partly withheld): M13 bacteriophage origin of replication; arrow indicates direction of (+) strand synthesis
   6169..6218    -  misc_feature   bom (fragment): basis of mobility region from pBR322
   6320..6355    -  CDS            rop (fragment): Rop protein, which maintains plasmids at low copy number; rop
   6450..6554    +  promoter       AmpR promoter: bla
   6555..7415    +  CDS            AmpR: β-lactamase; bla; confers resistance to ampicillin, carbenicillin, and related antibiotics
   7586..8174    +  rep_origin     ori: high-copy-number ColE1/pMB1/pBR322/pUC origin of replication
   8236..8476    +  promoter       U6 promoter: RNA polymerase III promoter for human U6 snRNA
   8505..72      +  misc_RNA       gRNA scaffold (across the origin): guide RNA scaffold for the Streptococcus pyogenes CRISPR/Cas9 system
