>Addgene plasmid #113795 | pHOXC13.1.0-gDNA | addgene full sequence | sequence record 230609 | Addgene NGS Result
TAGAGCTAGAAATAGCAAGTTAAAATAAGGCTAGTCCGTTATCAACTTGAAAAAGTGGCACCGAGTCGGT
GCTTTTTTGTTTTAGAGCTAGAAATAGCAAGTTAAAATAAGGCTAGTCCGTTTTTAGCGCGTGCGCCAAT
TCTGCAGACAAATGGCTCTAGAGGTACCCGTTACATAACTTACGGTAAATGGCCCGCCTGGCTGACCGCC
CAACGACCCCCGCCCATTGACGTCAATAGTAACGCCAATAGGGACTTTCCATTGACGTCAATGGGTGGAG
TATTTACGGTAAACTGCCCACTTGGCAGTACATCAAGTGTATCATATGCCAAGTACGCCCCCTATTGACG
TCAATGACGGTAAATGGCCCGCCTGGCATTGTGCCCAGTACATGACCTTATGGGACTTTCCTACTTGGCA
GTACATCTACGTATTAGTCATCGCTATTACCATGGTCGAGGTGAGCCCCACGTTCTGCTTCACTCTCCCC
ATCTCCCCCCCCTCCCCACCCCCAATTTTGTATTTATTTATTTTTTAATTATTTTGTGCAGCGATGGGGG
CGGGGGGGGGGGGGCGGGGCGGGGCGAGGCGGAGAGGTGCGGCGGCAGCCAATCAGAGCGGCGCGCTCCG
AAAGTTTCCTTTTATGGCGAGGCGGCGGCGGCGGCGGCCCTATAAAAAGCGAAGCGCGCGGCGGGCGGGA
GTCGCTGCGCGCTGCCTTCGCCCCGTGCCCCGCTCCGCCGCCGCCTCGCGCCGCCCGCCCCGGCTCTGAC
TGACCGCGTTACTCCCACAGGTGAGCGGGCGGGACGGCCCTTCTCCTCCGGGCTGTAATTAGCTGAGCAA
GAGGTAAGGGTTTAAGGGATGGTTGGTTGGTGGGGTATTAATGTTTAATTACCTGGAGCACCTGCCTGAA
ATCACTTTTTTTCAGGTTGGACCGGTGCCACCATGGACTATAAGGACCACGACGGAGACTACAAGGATCA
TGATATTGATTACAAAGACGATGACGATAAGATGGCCCCAAAGAAGAAGCGGAAGGTCGGTATCCACGGA
GTCCCAGCAGCCGACAAGAAGTACAGCATCGGCCTGGACATCGGCACCAACTCTGTGGGCTGGGCCGTGA
TCACCGACGAGTACAAGGTGCCCAGCAAGAAATTCAAGGTGCTGGGCAACACCGACCGGCACAGCATCAA
GAAGAACCTGATCGGAGCCCTGCTGTTCGACAGCGGCGAAACAGCCGAGGCCACCCGGCTGAAGAGAACC
GCCAGAAGAAGATACACCAGACGGAAGAACCGGATCTGCTATCTGCAAGAGATCTTCAGCAACGAGATGG
CCAAGGTGGACGACAGCTTCTTCCACAGACTGGAAGAGTCCTTCCTGGTGGAAGAGGATAAGAAGCACGA
GCGGCACCCCATCTTCGGCAACATCGTGGACGAGGTGGCCTACCACGAGAAGTACCCCACCATCTACCAC
CTGAGAAAGAAACTGGTGGACAGCACCGACAAGGCCGACCTGCGGCTGATCTATCTGGCCCTGGCCCACA
TGATCAAGTTCCGGGGCCACTTCCTGATCGAGGGCGACCTGAACCCCGACAACAGCGACGTGGACAAGCT
GTTCATCCAGCTGGTGCAGACCTACAACCAGCTGTTCGAGGAAAACCCCATCAACGCCAGCGGCGTGGAC
GCCAAGGCCATCCTGTCTGCCAGACTGAGCAAGAGCAGACGGCTGGAAAATCTGATCGCCCAGCTGCCCG
GCGAGAAGAAGAATGGCCTGTTCGGAAACCTGATTGCCCTGAGCCTGGGCCTGACCCCCAACTTCAAGAG
CAACTTCGACCTGGCCGAGGATGCCAAACTGCAGCTGAGCAAGGACACCTACGACGACGACCTGGACAAC
CTGCTGGCCCAGATCGGCGACCAGTACGCCGACCTGTTTCTGGCCGCCAAGAACCTGTCCGACGCCATCC
TGCTGAGCGACATCCTGAGAGTGAACACCGAGATCACCAAGGCCCCCCTGAGCGCCTCTATGATCAAGAG
ATACGACGAGCACCACCAGGACCTGACCCTGCTGAAAGCTCTCGTGCGGCAGCAGCTGCCTGAGAAGTAC
AAAGAGATTTTCTTCGACCAGAGCAAGAACGGCTACGCCGGCTACATTGACGGCGGAGCCAGCCAGGAAG
AGTTCTACAAGTTCATCAAGCCCATCCTGGAAAAGATGGACGGCACCGAGGAACTGCTCGTGAAGCTGAA
CAGAGAGGACCTGCTGCGGAAGCAGCGGACCTTCGACAACGGCAGCATCCCCCACCAGATCCACCTGGGA
GAGCTGCACGCCATTCTGCGGCGGCAGGAAGATTTTTACCCATTCCTGAAGGACAACCGGGAAAAGATCG
AGAAGATCCTGACCTTCCGCATCCCCTACTACGTGGGCCCTCTGGCCAGGGGAAACAGCAGATTCGCCTG
GATGACCAGAAAGAGCGAGGAAACCATCACCCCCTGGAACTTCGAGGAAGTGGTGGACAAGGGCGCTTCC
GCCCAGAGCTTCATCGAGCGGATGACCAACTTCGATAAGAACCTGCCCAACGAGAAGGTGCTGCCCAAGC
ACAGCCTGCTGTACGAGTACTTCACCGTGTATAACGAGCTGACCAAAGTGAAATACGTGACCGAGGGAAT
GAGAAAGCCCGCCTTCCTGAGCGGCGAGCAGAAAAAGGCCATCGTGGACCTGCTGTTCAAGACCAACCGG
AAAGTGACCGTGAAGCAGCTGAAAGAGGACTACTTCAAGAAAATCGAGTGCTTCGACTCCGTGGAAATCT
CCGGCGTGGAAGATCGGTTCAACGCCTCCCTGGGCACATACCACGATCTGCTGAAAATTATCAAGGACAA
GGACTTCCTGGACAATGAGGAAAACGAGGACATTCTGGAAGATATCGTGCTGACCCTGACACTGTTTGAG
GACAGAGAGATGATCGAGGAACGGCTGAAAACCTATGCCCACCTGTTCGACGACAAAGTGATGAAGCAGC
TGAAGCGGCGGAGATACACCGGCTGGGGCAGGCTGAGCCGGAAGCTGATCAACGGCATCCGGGACAAGCA
GTCCGGCAAGACAATCCTGGATTTCCTGAAGTCCGACGGCTTCGCCAACAGAAACTTCATGCAGCTGATC
CACGACGACAGCCTGACCTTTAAAGAGGACATCCAGAAAGCCCAGGTGTCCGGCCAGGGCGATAGCCTGC
ACGAGCACATTGCCAATCTGGCCGGCAGCCCCGCCATTAAGAAGGGCATCCTGCAGACAGTGAAGGTGGT
GGACGAGCTCGTGAAAGTGATGGGCCGGCACAAGCCCGAGAACATCGTGATCGAAATGGCCAGAGAGAAC
CAGACCACCCAGAAGGGACAGAAGAACAGCCGCGAGAGAATGAAGCGGATCGAAGAGGGCATCAAAGAGC
TGGGCAGCCAGATCCTGAAAGAACACCCCGTGGAAAACACCCAGCTGCAGAACGAGAAGCTGTACCTGTA
CTACCTGCAGAATGGGCGGGATATGTACGTGGACCAGGAACTGGACATCAACCGGCTGTCCGACTACGAT
GTGGACCATATCGTGCCTCAGAGCTTTCTGAAGGACGACTCCATCGACAACAAGGTGCTGACCAGAAGCG
ACAAGAACCGGGGCAAGAGCGACAACGTGCCCTCCGAAGAGGTCGTGAAGAAGATGAAGAACTACTGGCG
GCAGCTGCTGAACGCCAAGCTGATTACCCAGAGAAAGTTCGACAATCTGACCAAGGCCGAGAGAGGCGGC
CTGAGCGAACTGGATAAGGCCGGCTTCATCAAGAGACAGCTGGTGGAAACCCGGCAGATCACAAAGCACG
TGGCACAGATCCTGGACTCCCGGATGAACACTAAGTACGACGAGAATGACAAGCTGATCCGGGAAGTGAA
AGTGATCACCCTGAAGTCCAAGCTGGTGTCCGATTTCCGGAAGGATTTCCAGTTTTACAAAGTGCGCGAG
ATCAACAACTACCACCACGCCCACGACGCCTACCTGAACGCCGTCGTGGGAACCGCCCTGATCAAAAAGT
ACCCTAAGCTGGAAAGCGAGTTCGTGTACGGCGACTACAAGGTGTACGACGTGCGGAAGATGATCGCCAA
GAGCGAGCAGGAAATCGGCAAGGCTACCGCCAAGTACTTCTTCTACAGCAACATCATGAACTTTTTCAAG
ACCGAGATTACCCTGGCCAACGGCGAGATCCGGAAGCGGCCTCTGATCGAGACAAACGGCGAAACCGGGG
AGATCGTGTGGGATAAGGGCCGGGATTTTGCCACCGTGCGGAAAGTGCTGAGCATGCCCCAAGTGAATAT
CGTGAAAAAGACCGAGGTGCAGACAGGCGGCTTCAGCAAAGAGTCTATCCTGCCCAAGAGGAACAGCGAT
AAGCTGATCGCCAGAAAGAAGGACTGGGACCCTAAGAAGTACGGCGGCTTCGACAGCCCCACCGTGGCCT
ATTCTGTGCTGGTGGTGGCCAAAGTGGAAAAGGGCAAGTCCAAGAAACTGAAGAGTGTGAAAGAGCTGCT
GGGGATCACCATCATGGAAAGAAGCAGCTTCGAGAAGAATCCCATCGACTTTCTGGAAGCCAAGGGCTAC
AAAGAAGTGAAAAAGGACCTGATCATCAAGCTGCCTAAGTACTCCCTGTTCGAGCTGGAAAACGGCCGGA
AGAGAATGCTGGCCTCTGCCGGCGAACTGCAGAAGGGAAACGAACTGGCCCTGCCCTCCAAATATGTGAA
CTTCCTGTACCTGGCCAGCCACTATGAGAAGCTGAAGGGCTCCCCCGAGGATAATGAGCAGAAACAGCTG
TTTGTGGAACAGCACAAGCACTACCTGGACGAGATCATCGAGCAGATCAGCGAGTTCTCCAAGAGAGTGA
TCCTGGCCGACGCTAATCTGGACAAAGTGCTGTCCGCCTACAACAAGCACCGGGATAAGCCCATCAGAGA
GCAGGCCGAGAATATCATCCACCTGTTTACCCTGACCAATCTGGGAGCCCCTGCCGCCTTCAAGTACTTT
GACACCACCATCGACCGGAAGAGGTACACCAGCACCAAAGAGGTGCTGGACGCCACCCTGATCCACCAGA
GCATCACCGGCCTGTACGAGACACGGATCGACCTGTCTCAGCTGGGAGGCGACAAAAGGCCGGCGGCCAC
GAAAAAGGCCGGCCAGGCAAAAAAGAAAAAGTAAGAATTCCTAGAGCTCGCTGATCAGCCTCGACTGTGC
CTTCTAGTTGCCAGCCATCTGTTGTTTGCCCCTCCCCCGTGCCTTCCTTGACCCTGGAAGGTGCCACTCC
CACTGTCCTTTCCTAATAAAATGAGGAAATTGCATCGCATTGTCTGAGTAGGTGTCATTCTATTCTGGGG
GGTGGGGTGGGGCAGGACAGCAAGGGGGAGGATTGGGAAGAGAATAGCAGGCATGCTGGGGAGCGGCCGC
AGGAACCCCTAGTGATGGAGTTGGCCACTCCCTCTCTGCGCGCTCGCTCGCTCACTGAGGCCGGGCGACC
AAAGGTCGCCCGACGCCCGGGCTTTGCCCGGGCGGCCTCAGTGAGCGAGCGAGCGCGCAGCTGCCTGCAG
GGGCGCCTGATGCGGTATTTTCTCCTTACGCATCTGTGCGGTATTTCACACCGCATA
[95 nt withheld, positions 5658-5752]
T
[46 nt withheld, positions 5754-5799]
C
[141 nt withheld, positions 5801-5941]
CCTTTGACGTTGGAGTCCACGTTCTTT
[37 nt withheld, positions 5969-6005]
ACTCTATCTCGGGCTATTCTTTTGATTTATAAGGGATTTTGCCGATTTCGGTCTATTGGTTAAAAAATGA
GCTGATTTAACAAAAATTTAACGCGAATTTTAACAAAATATTAACGTTTACAATTTTATGGTGCACTCTC
AGTACAATCTGCTCTGATGCCGCATAGTTAAGCCAGCCCCGACACCCGCCAACACCCGCTGACGCGCCCT
GACGGGCTTGTCTGCTCCCGGCATCCGCTTACAGACAAGCTGTGACCGTCTCCGGGAGCTGCATGTGTCA
GAGGTTTTCACCGTCATCACCGAAACGCGCGAGACGAAAGGGCCTCGTGATACGCCTATTTTTATAGGTT
AATGTCATGATAATAATGGTTTCTTAGACGTCAGGTGGCACTTTTCGGGGAAATGTGCGCGGAACCCCTA
TTTGTTTATTTTTCTAAATACATTCAAATATGTATCCGCTCATGAGACAATAACCCTGATAAATGCTTCA
ATAATATTGAAAAAGGAAGAGTATGAGTATTCAACATTTCCGTGTCGCCCTTATTCCCTTTTTTGCGGCA
TTTTGCCTTCCTGTTTTTGCTCACCCAGAAACGCTGGTGAAAGTAAAAGATGCTGAAGATCAGTTGGGTG
CACGAGTGGGTTACATCGAACTGGATCTCAACAGCGGTAAGATCCTTGAGAGTTTTCGCCCCGAAGAACG
TTTTCCAATGATGAGCACTTTTAAAGTTCTGCTATGTGGCGCGGTATTATCCCGTATTGACGCCGGGCAA
GAGCAACTCGGTCGCCGCATACACTATTCTCAGAATGACTTGGTTGAGTACTCACCAGTCACAGAAAAGC
ATCTTACGGATGGCATGACAGTAAGAGAATTATGCAGTGCTGCCATAACCATGAGTGATAACACTGCGGC
CAACTTACTTCTGACAACGATCGGAGGACCGAAGGAGCTAACCGCTTTTTTGCACAACATGGGGGATCAT
GTAACTCGCCTTGATCGTTGGGAACCGGAGCTGAATGAAGCCATACCAAACGACGAGCGTGACACCACGA
TGCCTGTAGCAATGGCAACAACGTTGCGCAAACTATTAACTGGCGAACTACTTACTCTAGCTTCCCGGCA
ACAATTAATAGACTGGATGGAGGCGGATAAAGTTGCAGGACCACTTCTGCGCTCGGCCCTTCCGGCTGGC
TGGTTTATTGCTGATAAATCTGGAGCCGGTGAGCGTGGAAGCCGCGGTATCATTGCAGCACTGGGGCCAG
ATGGTAAGCCCTCCCGTATCGTAGTTATCTACACGACGGGGAGTCAGGCAACTATGGATGAACGAAATAG
ACAGATCGCTGAGATAGGTGCCTCACTGATTAAGCATTGGTAACTGTCAGACCAAGTTTACTCATATATA
CTTTAGATTGATTTAAAACTTCATTTTTAATTTAAAAGGATCTAGGTGAAGATCCTTTTTGATAATCTCA
TGACCAAAATCCCTTAACGTGAGTTTTCGTTCCACTGAGCGTCAGACCCCGTAGAAAAGATCAAAGGATC
TTCTTGAGATCCTTTTTTTCTGCGCGTAATCTGCTGCTTGCAAACAAAAAAACCACCGCTACCAGCGGTG
GTTTGTTTGCCGGATCAAGAGCTACCAACTCTTTTTCCGAAGGTAACTGGCTTCAGCAGAGCGCAGATAC
CAAATACTGTTCTTCTAGTGTAGCCGTAGTTAGGCCACCACTTCAAGAACTCTGTAGCACCGCCTACATA
CCTCGCTCTGCTAATCCTGTTACCAGTGGCTGCTGCCAGTGGCGATAAGTCGTGTCTTACCGGGTTGGAC
TCAAGACGATAGTTACCGGATAAGGCGCAGCGGTCGGGCTGAACGGGGGGTTCGTGCACACAGCCCAGCT
TGGAGCGAACGACCTACACCGAACTGAGATACCTACAGCGTGAGCTATGAGAAAGCGCCACGCTTCCCGA
AGGGAGAAAGGCGGACAGGTATCCGGTAAGCGGCAGGGTCGGAACAGGAGAGCGCACGAGGGAGCTTCCA
GGGGGAAACGCCTGGTATCTTTATAGTCCTGTCGGGTTTCGCCACCTCTGACTTGAGCGTCGATTTTTGT
GATGCTCGTCAGGGGGGCGGAGCCTATGGAAAAACGCCAGCAACGCGGCCTTTTTACGGTTCCTGGCCTT
TTGCTGGCCTTTTGCTCACATGTGAGGGCCTATTTCCCATGATTCCTTCATATTTGCATATACGATACAA
GGCTGTTAGAGAGATAATTGGAATTAATTTGACTGTAAACACAAAGATATTAGTACAAAATACGTGACGT
AGAAAGTAATAATTTCTTGGGTAGTTTGCAGTTTTAAAATTATGTTTTAAAATGGACTATCATATGCTTA
CCGTAACTTGAAAGTATTTCGATTTCTTGGCTTTATATATCTTGTGGAAAGGACGAAACACCGCAAGCAG
CGGGTGGGTGGTCGTTT
Features (pLannotate 1.2.2; 19 found; start..end, strand, type, name):
     79..122     +  misc_RNA       gRNA scaffold (fragment): guide RNA scaffold for the Streptococcus pyogenes CRISPR/Cas9 system
    169..454     +  enhancer       CMV enhancer: human cytomegalovirus immediate early enhancer; contains an 18-bp deletion relative to the standard CMV enhancer
    456..574     +  promoter       chicken β-actin promoter (fragment): No description available
    571..697     +  promoter       chicken β-actin promoter (fragment): No description available
    698..925     +  intron         hybrid intron: hybrid between chicken β-actin (CBA) and minute virus of mice (MMV) introns (Gray et al., 2011)
   1063..2664    +  CDS            Cas9(N): N-terminal portion of Streptococcus pyogenes Cas9 (Zetsche et al., 2015)
   2665..5163    +  CDS            Cas9(C): C-terminal portion of Streptococcus pyogenes Cas9 (Zetsche et al., 2015)
   5164..5211    +  CDS            nucleoplasmin NLS: bipartite nuclear localization signal from nucleoplasmin
   5245..5356    +  polyA_signal   bGH poly(A) signal: bovine growth hormone polyadenylation signal
   5461..5601    +  repeat_region  AAV2 ITR: inverted terminal repeat of adeno-associated virus serotype 2 inverted
   5606..5657    -  misc_feature   bom (fragment): basis of mobility region from pBR322
   5676..6131    +  rep_origin     f1 ori (sequence partly withheld): f1 bacteriophage origin of replication; arrow indicates direction of (+) strand synthesis
   6132..6181    -  misc_feature   bom (fragment): basis of mobility region from pBR322
   6283..6318    -  CDS            rop (fragment): Rop protein, which maintains plasmids at low copy number; rop
   6413..6517    +  promoter       AmpR promoter: bla
   6518..7378    +  CDS            AmpR: β-lactamase; bla; confers resistance to ampicillin, carbenicillin, and related antibiotics
   7549..8137    +  rep_origin     ori: high-copy-number ColE1/pMB1/pBR322/pUC origin of replication
   8199..8439    +  promoter       U6 promoter: RNA polymerase III promoter for human U6 snRNA
   8469..72      +  misc_RNA       gRNA scaffold (across the origin): guide RNA scaffold for the Streptococcus pyogenes CRISPR/Cas9 system
