[The description below was written by a language model from this plasmid's Addgene catalogue record and pLannotate feature annotations shown in this document.]
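Description:
pHOXC13.1.0-gDNA is a mammalian CRISPR expression plasmid built on the pX330 backbone that delivers both Streptococcus pyogenes Cas9 and a single guide RNA directed against the human transcription factor gene HOXC13. It is propagated in E. coli as a high-copy plasmid through a ColE1/pUC-type origin and selected with ampicillin via the β-lactamase gene. An f1/M13 phage origin and a single AAV2 inverted terminal repeat are also annotated as backbone remnants. With only one ITR listed, the plasmid is not set up as a packageable AAV genome.

The payload consists of two expression units. A human U6 RNA polymerase III promoter drives the guide RNA: a 20-nucleotide HOXC13-targeting spacer was inserted between the backbone's BbsI sites (destroyed in cloning) directly upstream of the S. pyogenes gRNA scaffold. The PAM listed with the target sequence belongs to the genomic site and is not present in the plasmid. Cas9 is transcribed from a hybrid promoter made up of the CMV enhancer, the chicken β-actin promoter and a hybrid CBA/MVM intron. The annotation software splits the coding sequence into N- and C-terminal portions, but they are contiguous, are followed by a C-terminal nucleoplasmin nuclear localization signal, and end with the bovine growth hormone polyadenylation signal.

The repository-sequenced record is 36 nt shorter than the depositor's sequence (8,472 versus 8,508 nt). The difference appears to fall within the chicken β-actin promoter, which is annotated as two fragments in the sequenced version. The depositor notes that the plasmid is meant to be used with a companion plasmid, pHOXC13-donor, which implies Cas9 cleavage at the HOXC13 locus paired with donor-templated editing, although the record does not describe the intended modification.
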