Addgene plasmid #113795: pHOXC13.1.0-gDNA
Purpose: CRISPR plasmid for expression of Cas9 and gRNA targeting human transcription factor HOXC13
Depositing lab: Kevin White. Depositing organization: University of Chicago.
Backbone
  Vector backbone: pX330
  Backbone manufacturer: Zhang lab (Addgene plasmid ID: 42230)
  Vector type: Mammalian Expression, CRISPR
Growth in bacteria
  Bacterial resistance: Ampicillin, 100 μg/mL
  Growth temperature: 37°C
  Growth strain: DH5alpha
  Copy number: High Copy
Gene/Insert
  Gene/Insert name: HOXC13
  gRNA/shRNA sequence: CAAGCAGCGGGTGGGTGGTC AGG
  Species: H. sapiens (human)
  Entrez Gene: HOXC13 (a.k.a. ECTD9, HOX3, HOX3G)
  Cloning method: Restriction Enzyme; 5′ cloning site BbsI (destroyed during cloning); 3′ cloning site BbsI (destroyed during cloning)
  Sequencing primers: 5′ hU6-F (5'-GAGGGCCTATTTCCCATGATT-3')
Terms and licenses: Academic/Nonprofit Terms; Industry Terms: Not Available to Industry
Depositor comments: gRNA sequence listed includes 20 nucleotide target sequence, followed by the uncloned PAM sequence. The PAM sequence is not present in the plasmid. Use with plasmid pHOXC13-donor
How to cite: pHOXC13.1.0-gDNA was a gift from Kevin White (Addgene plasmid # 113795 ; http://n2t.net/addgene:113795 ; RRID:Addgene_113795)
